>Addgene plasmid #110735 | pHDR-CDKN2A-Ex2-CMV-H2B-mOrange2 | addgene full sequence | sequence record 214306 | Addgene NGS Result
GTCGACTCGAGAATTCCGGCGTTTTTCCATAGGCTCCGCCCCCCTGACGAGCATCACAAAAATCGACGCT
CAAGTCAGAGGTGGCGAAACCCGACAGGACTATAAAGATACCAGGCGTTTCCCCCTGGAAGCTCCCTCGT
GCGCTCTCCTGTTCCGACCCTGCCGCTTACCGGATACCTGTCCGCCTTTCTCCCTTCGGGAAGCGTGGCG
CTTTCTCATAGCTCACGCTGTAGGTATCTCAGTTCGGTGTAGGTCGTTCGCTCCAAGCTGGGCTGTGTGC
ACGAACCCCCCGTTCAGCCCGACCGCTGCGCCTTATCCGGTAACTATCGTCTTGAGTCCAACCCGGTAAG
ACACGACTTATCGCCACTGGCAGCAGCCACTGGTAACAGGATTAGCAGAGCGAGGTATGTAGGCGGTGCT
ACAGAGTTCTTGAAGTGGTGGCCTAACTACGGCTACACTAGAAGAACAGTATTTGGTATCTGCGCTCTGC
TGAAGCCAGTTACCTTCGGAAAAAGAGTTGGTAGCTCTTGATCCGGCAAACAAACCACCGCTGGTAGCGG
TGGTTTTTTTGTTTGCAAGCAGCAGATTACGCGCAGAAAAAAAGGATCTCAAGAAGATCCTTTGATCTTT
TCTACGGGGTCTGACGCTCAGTGGAACGAAAACTCACGTTAAGGGATTTTGGTCATGAGATTATCAAAAA
GGATCTTCACCTAGATCCTTTTAAATTAAAAATGAAGTTTTAAATCAATCTAAAGTATATATGAGTAAAC
TTGGTCTGACAGTTACCAATGCTTAATCAGTGAGGCACCTATCTCAGCGATCTGTCTATTTCGTTCATCC
ATAGTTGCCTGACTCCCCGTCGTGTAGATAACTACGATACGGGAGGGCTTACCATCTGGCCCCAGTGCTG
CAATGATACCGCGAGACCCACGCTCACCGGCTCCAGATTTATCAGCAATAAACCAGCCAGCCGGAAGGGC
CGAGCGCAGAAGTGGTCCTGCAACTTTATCCGCCTCCATCCAGTCTATTAATTGTTGCCGGGAAGCTAGA
GTAAGTAGTTCGCCAGTTAATAGTTTGCGCAACGTTGTTGCCATTGCTACAGGCATCGTGGTGTCACGCT
CGTCGTTTGGTATGGCTTCATTCAGCTCCGGTTCCCAACGATCAAGGCGAGTTACATGATCCCCCATGTT
GTGCAAAAAAGCGGTTAGCTCCTTCGGTCCTCCGATCGTTGTCAGAAGTAAGTTGGCCGCAGTGTTATCA
CTCATGGTTATGGCAGCACTGCATAATTCTCTTACTGTCATGCCATCCGTAAGATGCTTTTCTGTGACTG
GTGAGTACTCAACCAAGTCATTCTGAGAATAGTGTATGCGGCGACCGAGTTGCTCTTGCCCGGCGTCAAT
ACGGGATAATACCGCGCCACATAGCAGAACTTTAAAAGTGCTCATCATTGGAAAACGTTCTTCGGGGCGA
AAACTCTCAAGGATCTTACCGCTGTTGAGATCCAGTTCGATGTAACCCACTCGTGCACCCAACTGATCTT
CAGCATCTTTTACTTTCACCAGCGTTTCTGGGTGAGCAAAAACAGGAAGGCAAAATGCCGCAAAAAAGGG
AATAAGGGCGACACGGAAATGTTGAATACTCATACTCTTCCTTTTTCAATATTATTGAAGCATTTATCAG
GGTTATTGTCTCATGAGCGGATACATATTTGAATGTATTTAGAAAAATAAACAAATAGGGGTTCCGCGCA
CATTTCCATCGATACGCGTGCTTTTAAATATTTACATATGGGTTACTTTTTAGATTTTTCATACTATGAA
ATATAAGAAAAACCTTTAAGGCTAGTTTTATGACCAAGACGAAGGACTTCATTGAATACACAAAACAATA
AATATACTGCAACATTTTGTCTTTCTTTTTGTAGCTGCAATTTGGTTTGCTTATACTTTCTCTTTGTCTC
TTTGAAAACTGAGTCAGTTTCACTTTCTCAGGACAGGATTTAATAACCATAATATAATTTAGTATAATTC
CTTGATTTAGGCAAATTATGCAATTTGTGTTTAGTATGAAATGTACCTAAAAATAAGTAACTCCTCTTTA
ACACCACCATCCTCAAACTAATATAACAAATAACAGTTATCCTAAAATAAATTGTCTACTTCCACCATGC
AGCACTCAAATTTTAAGGTTGCTATGACTGCAGACAGTATTTTAAAATTCCTCTCTGGAAATGGCTTTGT
TTCCAAGATGATTTAGGAACCAAAGAGGTGACCATCTCTTGTTTAATGAACTCTCAAATCATAAACCTGG
GAAGTGTTTTAGTTTCCTACTGCTGCTGTTACAAATTATCACAAATGTGTTAGCTAAAACAAACACAAAA
TTATTATTTTACAGTTCTAGAGATCAGAAGTCAAAAATGGGTCCACAAGGTTTCATTCCTTTTGGAAACT
CTAAGGGGCAATCTGTTTCCTTGTCTTTTCCAGCTTCTAGTGACCATCAAATTCCTTGGCTCATGGTCTC
TGTATTTTCTCTGTGGCCTGTGCTTCCATTCTTGTATCTTCTCTCTGGCTGTGACCCTCTAATAAAAACA
CTTGGGGTTATGTTGGGCCCACCCTGAAAATTCTGGATAATCTCCCTCAAGACCATTAATTAAATCACAT
CTGCAAAGCCTCTTTTGCCACATAAGTTAATGTATTAAAAGTTTTTGAGGATTAGGACATAGACATTGGG
GGTGGGGGGGCATTATTCAGCCTACCACAGGAAGGAATTTTAGGGTTAATTAAACTAGCCTTCTTATTTT
ATACTTGAAGAAATTGAAGTTTTGGAATTGGAGAGCATTATGCTAAATGAAATAAGCCAAACACAGAAAG
ACAAATATCACATGTTCTCACTTATCTGTGAAATATAAAACAATTACATTCTTAGCAGTAAAGAGTAGAA
TGGTGGTTACTAGAGCTGGGGGGTGGGAGGAATGGGGAGATGGTAATCAAGATATAAAGCCTCAGTTAAG
ATGGGAGGAATAAGTTTGATTGTTTTTTTTGAGATGTGTTTCATAGCATGATGAATATAGCTAAATAGTA
AATCCCAAATGCTCTCATTTGACAAAAATGTCAAATATTTGAGATGATGGATAGGTTACTTAGCTTGACT
TAATAATTCCCCATTGTGTTCAAAGATCATAACTTCATATTGTACCACATAAATATATACAACTGTACTA
TCCCAATATATAATTTTAAAACTAATATAATGAAAAAGAAATTGAAGTTCAACATTCCCAGAAGCTAAGT
GTAACTTAAAAGTTTTGTGAGAATTTGTTTTAACAAACAAACAAGTTTTCTCTTTTTAACAATTACCACA
TTCTGCGCTTGGATATACAGCAGTGAACAAAAAAAAAAAAAAAAATCTCCAGGCCTAACATAATTTCAGG
AAGAAATTTCAGTAGTTGTATCTCAGGGGAAATACAGGAAGTTAGCCTGGAGTAAAAGTCAGTCTGTCCC
TGCCCCTTTGCTATTTTGCCCGTGCCTCACAGTGCTCTCTGCCTGTGACGACAGCTCCGCAGAAGTTCGG
AGGATATAATGGAATTCATTGTGTACTGAAGAATGGATAGAGAACTCAAGAAGGAAATTGGAAACTGGAA
GCAAATGTAGGGGTAATTAGACACCTGGGGCTTGTGTGGGGGTCTGCTTGGCGGTGAGGGGGCTCTACAC
AAGCTTCCTTTCCGTCATGCCGGCCCCCACCCTGGCTCTGACCATTCTGTTCTCTCTGGCAGCCGCGTTA
CATAACTTACGGTAAATGGCCCGCCTGGCTGACCGCCCAACGACCCCCGCCCATTGACGTCAATAATGAC
GTATGTTCCCATAGTAACGCCAATAGGGACTTTCCATTGACGTCAATGGGTGGAGTATTTACGGTAAACT
GCCCACTTGGCAGTACATCAAGTGTATCATATGCCAAGTACGCCCCCTATTGACGTCAATGACGGTAAAT
GGCCCGCCTGGCATTATGCCCAGTACATGACCTTATGGGACTTTCCTACTTGGCAGTACATCTACGTATT
AGTCATCGCTATTACCATGGTGATGCGGTTTTGGCAGTACATCAATGGGCGTGGATAGCGGTTTGACTCA
CGGGGATTTCCAAGTCTCCACCCCATTGACGTCAATGGGAGTTTGTTTTGGCACCAAAATCAACGGGACT
TTCCAAAATGTCGTAACAACTCCGCCCCATTGACGCAAATGGGCGGTAGGCGTGTACGGTGGGAGGTCTA
TATAAGCAGAGCTGGTTTAGTGAACCGTCAGATCCGCTAGCGCTACCGGACTCAGATCTCGAGCTCAAGC
TTCGAATTCTGCAGTCGACGGTACCGCCACCATGCCAGAGCCAGCGAAGTCTGCTCCCGCCCCGAAAAAG
GGCTCCAAGAAGGCGGTGACTAAGGCGCAGAAGAAAGGCGGCAAGAAGCGCAAGCGCAGCCGCAAGGAGA
GCTATTCCATCTATGTGTACAAGGTTCTGAAGCAGGTCCACCCTGACACCGGCATTTCGTCCAAGGCCAT
GGGCATCATGAATTCGTTTGTGAACGACATTTTCGAGCGCATCGCAGGTGAGGCTTCCCGCCTGGCGCAT
TACAACAAGCGCTCGACCATCACCTCCAGGGAGATCCAGACGGCCGTGCGCCTGCTGCTGCCTGGGGAGT
TGGCCAAGCACGCCGTGTCCGAGGGTACTAAGGCCATCACCAAGTACACCAGCGCTAAGGATCCACCGGT
CGCCACCATGGTGAGCAAGGGCGAGGAGAATAACATGGCCATCATCAAGGAGTTCATGCGCTTCAAGGTG
CGCATGGAGGGCTCCGTGAACGGCCACGAGTTCGAGATCGAGGGCGAGGGCGAGGGCCGCCCCTACGAGG
GCTTTCAGACCGCTAAGCTGAAGGTGACCAAGGGTGGCCCCCTGCCCTTCGCCTGGGACATCCTGTCCCC
TCATTTCACCTACGGCTCCAAGGCCTACGTGAAGCACCCCGCCGACATCCCCGACTACTTCAAGCTGTCC
TTCCCCGAGGGCTTCAAGTGGGAGCGCGTGATGAACTACGAGGACGGCGGCGTGGTGACCGTGACCCAGG
ACTCCTCCCTGCAGGACGGCGAGTTCATCTACAAGGTGAAGCTGCGCGGCACCAACTTCCCCTCCGACGG
CCCCGTGATGCAGAAGAAGACCATGGGCTGGGAGGCCTCCTCCGAGCGGATGTACCCCGAGGACGGTGCC
CTGAAGGGCAAGATCAAGATGAGGCTGAAGCTGAAGGACGGCGGCCACTACACCTCCGAGGTCAAGACCA
CCTACAAGGCCAAGAAGCCCGTGCAGCTGCCCGGCGCCTACATCGTCGACATCAAGTTGGACATCACCTC
CCACAACGAGGACTACACCATCGTGGAACAGTACGAACGCGCCGAGGGCCGCCACTCCACCGGCGGCATG
GACGAGCTGTACAAGTAAGCGGCCGCGACTCTAGATCATAATCAGCCATACCACATTTGTAGAGGTTTTA
CTTGCTTTAAAAAACCTCCCACACCTCCCCCTGAACCTGAAACATAAAATGAATGCAATTGTTGTTGTTA
ACTTGTTTATTGCAGCTTATAATGGTTACAAATAAAGCAATAGCATCACAAATTTCACAAATAAAGCATT
TTTTTCACTGCATTCTAGTTGTGGTTTGTCCAAACTCATCAATGTATCTTAGATCCTCAGGTGAGGACTG
ATGATCTGAGAATTTGTACCCTGAGAGCTTCCAAAGCTCAGAGCATTCATTTTCCAGCACAGAAAGTTCA
GCCCGGGAGACCAGTCTCCGGTCTTGCCTCAGCTCACGCGCCAATCGGTGGGACGGCCTGAGTCTCCCTA
TCGCCCTGCCCCGCCAGGGCGGCAAATGGGAAATAATCCCGAAATGGACTTGCGCACGTGAAAGCCCATT
TTGTACATTATACTTCCCAAAGCATACCACCACCCAAACACCTACCCTCTGCTAGTTCAAGGCCTAGACT
GCGGAGCAATGAAGACTCAAGAGGCTAGAGGTCTAGTGCCCCCTCTTCCTCCAAACTAGGGCCAGTTGCA
TCCACTTACCAGGTCTGTTTCCTCATTTGCATACCAAGCTGGCTGGACCAACCTCAGGATTTCCAAACCC
AATTGTGCGTGGCATCATCTGGAGATCTCTCGATCTCGGCTCTTCTGCACAACTCAACTAATCTGACCCT
CCTCAGCTAATCTGACCCTCCGCTTTATGCGGTAGAGTTTTCCAGAGCTGCCCCAGGGGGTTCTGGGGAC
ATCAGGACCAAGACTTCGCTGACCCTGGCAGTCTGTGCACCGGAGTTGGCTCCTTTCCCTCTTAAACTTG
TGCAAGAGATCGCTGAGCGATGAAGGTAGAATTATGGTCCTCCTTGCCCTTGCCTTTCCTTTTTGTGATC
TCAAAGCATCCTCCCTCCGCCCCCATTCCATGGCCCCAGTTCCCTACTCCCACAGCTGTCTGCTGAAACT
GCCAACATTACTCAATTGTTTCTGGGGGGAGGAACATTTTTTTTTGAAACAAAATAGATATATGAAACAG
TACACGGGAATTAACACGAATATTTAAGGTAAAACATGACCTTGAAGATTATGAAATCCATCTTATTTTG
GCCCAGAACGGGGGCATTGGGCTCCTTGGGCCATAGGGGAGCTGGGGAGGACAGGGTGAAGAGTTAGCTC
TAAGCCCTCTGCTTGGAGATGCTGTAAATACAGAACGCAAAATCACCTTCGAAGTTAAAGACGCGAAGTT
CTTCTTTACTCGGCCCCTCCTCCCCTCCCCCCCGCCAATTCCCTCCAGTTACAGCTAGCATCCAGGTCCC
GGGAGGTGAAGAAGGAGACTTCGGCTCCAGTTACAGCTAGCATCCGGGTCCCGATTTAGAAGGAGCTGCC
AATTACAGCGCGGTTCCAGGGCTGAGCAAAAAGCCTGAGGAGCCAAGTGGGAGAGGGAGTAAAACTACTG
AATTGGGCCACAAGCAAATGAATAAACTGAACGACTCTTAACCAAACCTAATATATTTAATCCAAACACA
CAAGTCTTTCATTTCTTCCCTCCTCCCTTCCTTCTCTTACTCCCCAACACCCCCTCTTCAAGCACAATTA
ATTATATGGTTAGATTCTACTGCGTGATCAGCCCTGTTCTAGGTGGTGGGCACGCCAAGGTGAATGAGAC
CAAACAAGAGTCTTGCCCTCATGGGGTTTACATTTGGAGACAGAGTCGATCTGTTGCCCAACCTGGAGTG
CAGTGGCGCGATCACAGCTCACTGCAGCCTCAAACTCCCTGGCTCAAGGGGTTCTCCCACCTGAGCCTCC
CGACTAGCTGGGACCACAGGTGCACGCCACGACGCCTGGGTTTGTTTGTTTGTTTAATAGAGACGAAGGT
CTCACCATGTTATCTGGGCTCAAGCGATCGTCCCCCCTCCTCCTCCTAAAGTACTGGGATTACAGTCCCA
AGCTATCTCGCCCGACCTGGGAAACAGACGTTAAGGAAGATAACAATCTATTTTCAGAGAGCGAGTTTAT
AAAACCAATGCAATGGGTAAATATGAAGTGTGAATAGGAGGAGAAGCTAAAGAGTGGTCGGAGAATCTAA
TGCAAGCTACGGGAGAAAGAAACTCAAGTGCAAATGCTGCCTCAGGAATAAACGTAAAAAGAGACTTTCA
AGTGCAAATGCTCCCTCAGGAATAAA
Features (pLannotate 1.2.2; 11 found; start..end, strand, type, name):
     24..612     -  rep_origin     ori: high-copy-number ColE1/pMB1/pBR322/pUC origin of replication
    783..1643    -  CDS            AmpR: β-lactamase; bla; confers resistance to ampicillin, carbenicillin, and related antibiotics
   1644..1748    -  promoter       AmpR promoter: bla
   3776..4079    +  enhancer       CMV enhancer: human cytomegalovirus immediate early enhancer
   4080..4283    +  promoter       CMV promoter: human cytomegalovirus (CMV) immediate early promoter
   4306..4367    +  misc_feature   MCS (fragment): multiple cloning site
   4372..4749    +  CDS            H2B: human histone H2B; HIST1H2BJ
   4768..5475    +  CDS            mOrange2: mOrange2 is a basic (constitutively fluorescent) orange fluorescent protein published in 2008, derived from Discosoma sp.. It has high acid sensitivity.
   5494..5577    +  CDS            large T antigen (fragment): large T antigen from SV40 (simian virus 40)
   5600..5721    +  polyA_signal   SV40 poly(A) signal: SV40 polyadenylation signal
   7261..7386    +  CDS            C9orf85 (fragment): CI085_HUMAN - Experimental evidence at protein level: Swiss-Prot protein existence level 1. From Homo sapiens (Human).
