>Addgene plasmid #110735 | pHDR-CDKN2A-Ex2-CMV-H2B-mOrange2 | depositor full sequence | sequence record 216850 | pHDR-CDKN2A-Ex2-CMV-H2B-mOrange2 sequence 7726 bps
GTCGACTCGAGAATTCCGGCGTTTTTCCATAGGCTCCGCCCCCCTGACGAGCATCACAAAAATCGACGCT
CAAGTCAGAGGTGGCGAAACCCGACAGGACTATAAAGATACCAGGCGTTTCCCCCTGGAAGCTCCCTCGT
GCGCTCTCCTGTTCCGACCCTGCCGCTTACCGGATACCTGTCCGCCTTTCTCCCTTCGGGAAGCGTGGCG
CTTTCTCATAGCTCACGCTGTAGGTATCTCAGTTCGGTGTAGGTCGTTCGCTCCAAGCTGGGCTGTGTGC
ACGAACCCCCCGTTCAGCCCGACCGCTGCGCCTTATCCGGTAACTATCGTCTTGAGTCCAACCCGGTAAG
ACACGACTTATCGCCACTGGCAGCAGCCACTGGTAACAGGATTAGCAGAGCGAGGTATGTAGGCGGTGCT
ACAGAGTTCTTGAAGTGGTGGCCTAACTACGGCTACACTAGAAGGACAGTATTTGGTATCTGCGCTCTGC
TGAAGCCAGTTACCTTCGGAAAAAGAGTTGGTAGCTCTTGATCCGGCAAACAAACCACCGCTGGTAGCGG
TGGTTTTTTTGTTTGCAAGCAGCAGATTACGCGCAGAAAAAAAGGATCTCAAGAAGATCCTTTGATCTTT
TCTACGGGGTCTGACGCTCAGTGGAACGAAAACTCACGTTAAGGGATTTTGGTCATGAGATTATCAAAAA
GGATCTTCACCTAGATCCTTTTAAATTAAAAATGAAGTTTTAAATCAATCTAAAGTATATATGAGTAAAC
TTGGTCTGACAGTTACCAATGCTTAATCAGTGAGGCACCTATCTCAGCGATCTGTCTATTTCGTTCATCC
ATAGTTGCCTGACTCCCCGTCGTGTAGATAACTACGATACGGGAGGGCTTACCATCTGGCCCCAGTGCTG
CAATGATACCGCGAGACCCACGCTCACCGGCTCCAGATTTATCAGCAATAAACCAGCCAGCCGGAAGGGC
CGAGCGCAGAAGTGGTCCTGCAACTTTATCCGCCTCCATCCAGTCTATTAATTGTTGCCGGGAAGCTAGA
GTAAGTAGTTCGCCAGTTAATAGTTTGCGCAACGTTGTTGCCATTGCTACAGGCATCGTGGTGTCACGCT
CGTCGTTTGGTATGGCTTCATTCAGCTCCGGTTCCCAACGATCAAGGCGAGTTACATGATCCCCCATGTT
GTGCAAAAAAGCGGTTAGCTCCTTCGGTCCTCCGATCGTTGTCAGAAGTAAGTTGGCCGCAGTGTTATCA
CTCATGGTTATGGCAGCACTGCATAATTCTCTTACTGTCATGCCATCCGTAAGATGCTTTTCTGTGACTG
GTGAGTACTCAACCAAGTCATTCTGAGAATAGTGTATGCGGCGACCGAGTTGCTCTTGCCCGGCGTCAAT
ACGGGATAATACCGCGCCACATAGCAGAACTTTAAAAGTGCTCATCATTGGAAAACGTTCTTCGGGGCGA
AAACTCTCAAGGATCTTACCGCTGTTGAGATCCAGTTCGATGTAACCCACTCGTGCACCCAACTGATCTT
CAGCATCTTTTACTTTCACCAGCGTTTCTGGGTGAGCAAAAACAGGAAGGCAAAATGCCGCAAAAAAGGG
AATAAGGGCGACACGGAAATGTTGAATACTCATACTCTTCCTTTTTCAATATTATTGAAGCATTTATCAG
GGTTATTGTCTCATGAGCGGATACATATTTGAATGTATTTAGAAAAATAAACAAATAGGGGTTCCGCGCA
CATTTCCATCGATACGCGTGCTTTTAAATATTTACATATGGGTTACTTTTTAGATTTTTCATACTATGAA
ATATAAGAAAAACCTTTAAGGCTAGTTTTATGACCAAGACGAAGGACTTCATTGAATACACAAAACAATA
AATATACTGCAACATTTTGTCTTTCTTTTTGTAGCTGCAATTTGGTTTGCTTATACTTTCTCTTTGTCTC
TTTGAAAACTGAGTCAGTTTCACTTTCTCAGGACAGGATTTAATAACCATAATATAATTTAGTATAATTC
CTTGATTTAGGCAAATTATGCAATTTGTGTTTAGTATGAAATGTACCTAAAAATAAGTAACTCCTCTTTA
ACACCACCATCCTCAAACTAATATAACAAATAACAGTTATCCTAAAATAAATTGTCTACTTCCACCATGC
AGCACTCAAATTTTAAGGTTGCTATGACTGCAGACAGTATTTTAAAATTCCTCTCTGGAAATGGCTTTGT
TTCCAAGATGATTTAGGAACCAAAGAGGTGACCATCTCTTGTTTAATGAACTCTCAAATCATAAACCTGG
GAAGTGTTTTAGTTTCCTACTGCTGCTGTTACAAATTATCACAAATGTGTTAGCTAAAACAAACACAAAA
TTATTATTTTACAGTTCTAGAGATCAGAAGTCAAAAATGGGTCCACAAGGTTTCATTCCTTTTGGAAACT
CTAAGGGGCAATCTGTTTCCTTGTCTTTTCCAGCTTCTAGTGACCATCAAATTCCTTGGCTCATGGTCTC
TGTATTTTCTCTGTGGCCTGTGCTTCCATTCTTGTATCTTCTCTCTGACTGTGACCCTCTAATAAAAACA
CTTGGGGTTATGTTGGGCCCACCCTGAAAATTCTGGATAATCTCCCTCAAGACCATTAATTAAATCACAT
CTGCAAAGCCTCTTTTGCCACATAAGTTAATGTATTAAAAGTTTTTGAGGATTAGGACATAGACATTGGG
GGTGGGGGGGCATTATTCAGCCTACCACAGGAAGGAATTTTAGGGTTAATTAAACTAGCCTTCTTATTTT
ATACTTGAAGAAATTGAAGTTTTGGAATTGGAGAGCATTATGCTAAATGAAATAAGCCAAACACAGAAAG
ACAAATATCACATGTTCTCACTTATCTGTGAAATATAAAACAATTACATTCTTAGCAGTAAAGAGTAGAA
TGGTGGTTACTAGAGCTGGGGGGTGGGAGGAATGGGGAGATGGTAATCAAGATATAAAGCCTCAGTTAAG
ATGGGAGGAATAAGTTTGATTGTTTTTTTTGAGATGTGTTTCATAGCATGATGAATATAGCTAAATAGTA
AATCCCAAATGCTCTCATTTGACAAAAATGTCAAATATTTGAGATGATGGATAGGTTACTTAGCTTGACT
TAATAATTCCCCATTGTGTTCAAAGATCATAACTTCATATTGTACCACATAAATATATACAACTGTACTA
TCCCAATATATAATTTTAAAACTAATATAATGAAAAAGAAATTGAAGTTCAACATTCCCAGAAGCTAAGT
GTAACTTAAAAGTTTTGTGAGAATTTGTTTTAACAAACAAACAAGTTTTCTCTTTTTAACAATTACCACA
TTCTGCGCTTGGATATACAGCAGTGAACAAAAAAAAAAAAAAAAATCTCCAGGCCTAACATAATTTCAGG
AAGAAATTTCAGTAGTTGTATCTCAGGGGAAATACAGGAAGTTAGCCTGGAGTAAAAGTCAGTCTGTCCC
TGCCCCTTTGCTATTTTGCCCGTGCCTCACAGTGCTCTCTGCCTGTGACGACAGCTCCGCAGAAGTTCGG
AGGATATAATGGAATTCATTGTGTACTGAAGAATGGATAGAGAACTCAAGAAGGAAATTGGAAACTGGAA
GCAAATGTAGGGGTAATTAGACACCTGGGGCTTGTGTGGGGGTCTGCTTGGCGGTGAGGGGGCTCTACAC
AAGCTTCCTTTCCGTCATGCCGGCCCCCACCCTGGCTCTGACCATTCTGTTCTCTCTGGCAGCCGCGTTA
CATAACTTACGGTAAATGGCCCGCCTGGCTGACCGCCCAACGACCCCCGCCCATTGACGTCAATAATGAC
GTATGTTCCCATAGTAACGCCAATAGGGACTTTCCATTGACGTCAATGGGTGGAGTATTTACGGTAAACT
GCCCACTTGGCAGTACATCAAGTGTATCATATGCCAAGTACGCCCCCTATTGACGTCAATGACGGTAAAT
GGCCCGCCTGGCATTATGCCCAGTACATGACCTTATGGGACTTTCCTACTTGGCAGTACATCTACGTATT
AGTCATCGCTATTACCATGGTGATGCGGTTTTGGCAGTACATCAATGGGCGTGGATAGCGGTTTGACTCA
CGGGGATTTCCAAGTCTCCACCCCATTGACGTCAATGGGAGTTTGTTTTGGCACCAAAATCAACGGGACT
TTCCAAAATGTCGTAACAACTCCGCCCCATTGACGCAAATGGGCGGTAGGCGTGTACGGTGGGAGGTCTA
TATAAGCAGAGCTGGTTTAGTGAACCGTCAGATCCGCTAGCGCTACCGGACTCAGATCTCGAGCTCAAGC
TTCGAATTCTGCAGTCGACGGTACCGCCACCATGCCAGAGCCAGCGAAGTCTGCTCCCGCCCCGAAAAAG
GGCTCCAAGAAGGCGGTGACTAAGGCGCAGAAGAAAGGCGGCAAGAAGCGCAAGCGCAGCCGCAAGGAGA
GCTATTCCATCTATGTGTACAAGGTTCTGAAGCAGGTCCACCCTGACACCGGCATTTCGTCCAAGGCCAT
GGGCATCATGAATTCGTTTGTGAACGACATTTTCGAGCGCATCGCAGGTGAGGCTTCCCGCCTGGCGCAT
TACAACAAGCGCTCGACCATCACCTCCAGGGAGATCCAGACGGCCGTGCGCCTGCTGCTGCCTGGGGAGT
TGGCCAAGCACGCCGTGTCCGAGGGTACTAAGGCCATCACCAAGTACACCAGCGCTAAGGATCCACCGGT
CGCCACCATGGTGAGCAAGGGCGAGGAGAATAACATGGCCATCATCAAGGAGTTCATGCGCTTCAAGGTG
CGCATGGAGGGCTCCGTGAACGGCCACGAGTTCGAGATCGAGGGCGAGGGCGAGGGCCGCCCCTACGAGG
GCTTTCAGACCGCTAAGCTGAAGGTGACCAAGGGTGGCCCCCTGCCCTTCGCCTGGGACATCCTGTCCCC
TCATTTCACCTACGGCTCCAAGGCCTACGTGAAGCACCCCGCCGACATCCCCGACTACTTCAAGCTGTCC
TTCCCCGAGGGCTTCAAGTGGGAGCGCGTGATGAACTACGAGGACGGCGGCGTGGTGACCGTGACCCAGG
ACTCCTCCCTGCAGGACGGCGAGTTCATCTACAAGGTGAAGCTGCGCGGCACCAACTTCCCCTCCGACGG
CCCCGTGATGCAGAAGAAGACCATGGGCTGGGAGGCCTCCTCCGAGCGGATGTACCCCGAGGACGGTGCC
CTGAAGGGCAAGATCAAGATGAGGCTGAAGCTGAAGGACGGCGGCCACTACACCTCCGAGGTCAAGACCA
CCTACAAGGCCAAGAAGCCCGTGCAGCTGCCCGGCGCCTACATCGTCGACATCAAGTTGGACATCACCTC
CCACAACGAGGACTACACCATCGTGGAACAGTACGAACGCGCCGAGGGCCGCCACTCCACCGGCGGCATG
GACGAGCTGTACAAGTAAGCGGCCGCGACTCTAGATCATAATCAGCCATACCACATTTGTAGAGGTTTTA
CTTGCTTTAAAAAACCTCCCACACCTCCCCCTGAACCTGAAACATAAAATGAATGCAATTGTTGTTGTTA
ACTTGTTTATTGCAGCTTATAATGGTTACAAATAAAGCAATAGCATCACAAATTTCACAAATAAAGCATT
TTTTTCACTGCATTCTAGTTGTGGTTTGTCCAAACTCATCAATGTATCTTAGATCCTCAGGTGAGGACTG
ATGATCTGAGAATTTGTACCCTGAGAGCTTCCAAAGCTCAGAGCATTCATTTTCCAGCACAGAAAGTTCA
GCCCGGGAGACCAGTCTCCGGTCTTGCCTCAGCTCACGCGCCAATCGGTGGGACGGCCTGAGTCTCCCTA
TCGCCCTGCCCCGCCAGGGCGGCAAATGGGAAATAATCCCGAAATGGACTTGCGCACGTGAAAGCCCATT
TTGTACATTATACTTCCCAAAGCATACCACCACCCAAACACCTACCCTCTGCTAGTTCAAGGCCTAGACT
GCGGAGCAATGAAGACTCAAGAGGCTAGAGGTCTAGTGCCCCCTCTTCCTCCAAACTAGGGCCAGTTGCA
TCCACTTACCAGGTCTGTTTCCTCATTTGCATACCAAGCTGGCTGGACCAACCTCAGGATTTCCAAACCC
AATTGTGCGTGGCATCATCTGGAGATCTCTCGATCTCGGCTCTTCTGCACAACTCAACTAATCTGACCCT
CCTCAGCTAATCTGACCCTCCGCTTTATGCGGTAGAGTTTTCCAGAGCTGCCCCAGGGGGTTCTGGGGAC
ATCAGGACCAAGACTTCGCTGACCCTGGCAGTCTGTGCACCGGAGTTGGCTCCTTTCCCTCTTAAACTTG
TGCAAGAGATCGCTGAGCGATGAAGGTAGAATTATGGTCCTCCTTGCCCTTGCCTTTCCTTTTTGTGATC
TCAAAGCATCCTCCCTCCGCCCCCATTCCATGGCCCCAGTTCCCTACTCCCACAGCTGTCTGCTGAAACT
GCCAACATTACTCAATTGTTTCTGGGGGGAGGAACATTTTTTTTTGAAACAAAATAGATATATGAAACAG
TACACGGGAATTAACACGAATATTTAAGGTAAAACATGACCTTGAAGATTATGAAATCCATCTTATTTTG
GCCCAGAACGGGGGCATTGGGCTCCTTGGGCCATAGGGGAGCTGGGGAGGACAGGGTGAAGAGTTAGCTC
TAAGCCCTCTGCTTGGAGATGCTGTAAATACAGAACGCAAAATCACCTTCGAAGTTAAAGACGCGAAGTT
CTTCTTTACTCGGCCCCTCCTCCCCTCCCCCCCGCCAATTCCCTCCAGTTACAGCTAGCATCCAGGTCCC
GGGAGGTGAAGAAGGAGACTTCGGCTCCAGTTACAGCTAGCATCCGGGTCCCGATTTAGAAGGAGCTGCC
AATTACAGCGCGGTTCCAGGGCTGAGCAAAAAGCCTGAGGAGCCAAGTGGGAGAGGGAGTAAAACTACTG
AATTGGGCCACAAGCAAATGAATAAACTGAACGACTCTTAACCAAACCTAATATATTTAATCCAAACACA
CAAGTCTTTCATTTCTTCCCTCCTCCCTTCCTTCTCTTACTCCCCAACACCCCCTCTTCAAGCACAATTA
ATTATATGGTTAGATTCTACTGCGTGATCAGCCCTGTTCTAGGTGGTGGGCACGCCAAGGTGAATGAGAC
CAAACAAGAGTCTTGCCCTCATGGGGTTTACATTTGGAGACAGAGTCGATCTGTTGCCCAACCTGGAGTG
CAGTGGCGCGATCACAGCTCACTGCAGCCTCAAACTCCCTGGCTCAAGGGGTTCTCCCACCTGAGCCTCC
CGACTAGCTGGGACCACAGGTGCACGCCACGACGCCTGGGTTTGTTTGTTTGTTTAATAGAGACGAAGGT
CTCACCATGTTATCTGGGCTCAAGCGATCATCCCCCCTCCTCCTCCTAAAGTACTGGGATTACAGTCCCA
AGCTATCTTGCCCGACCTGGGAAACAGACGTTAAGGAAGATAACAATCTATTTTCAGAGAGCGAGTTTAT
AAAACCAATGCAATGGGTAAATATGAAGTGTGAATAGGAGGAGAAGCTAAAGAGTGGTCGGAGAATCTAA
TGCAAGCTACGGGAGAAAGAAACTCAAGTGCAAATGCTGCCTCAGGAATAAACGTAAAAAGAGACTTTCA
AGTGCAAATGCTCCCTCAGGAATAAA
Features (pLannotate 1.2.2; 11 found; start..end, strand, type, name):
     24..612     -  rep_origin     ori: high-copy-number ColE1/pMB1/pBR322/pUC origin of replication
    783..1643    -  CDS            AmpR: β-lactamase; bla; confers resistance to ampicillin, carbenicillin, and related antibiotics
   1644..1748    -  promoter       AmpR promoter: bla
   3776..4079    +  enhancer       CMV enhancer: human cytomegalovirus immediate early enhancer
   4080..4283    +  promoter       CMV promoter: human cytomegalovirus (CMV) immediate early promoter
   4306..4367    +  misc_feature   MCS (fragment): multiple cloning site
   4372..4749    +  CDS            H2B: human histone H2B; HIST1H2BJ
   4768..5475    +  CDS            mOrange2: mOrange2 is a basic (constitutively fluorescent) orange fluorescent protein published in 2008, derived from Discosoma sp.. It has high acid sensitivity.
   5494..5577    +  CDS            large T antigen (fragment): large T antigen from SV40 (simian virus 40)
   5600..5721    +  polyA_signal   SV40 poly(A) signal: SV40 polyadenylation signal
   7261..7386    +  CDS            C9orf85 (fragment): CI085_HUMAN - Experimental evidence at protein level: Swiss-Prot protein existence level 1. From Homo sapiens (Human).
