[The description below was written by a language model from this plasmid's Addgene catalogue record and pLannotate feature annotations shown in this document.]
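Description:
pHDR-CDKN2A-Ex2-CMV-H2B-mOrange2 is a homology-directed repair donor plasmid built on the pHDR backbone, intended as a recombination template for replacing exon 2 of the human CDKN2A locus with a fluorescent nuclear reporter cassette. It is propagated in E. coli as a high-copy plasmid through a ColE1/pUC-type origin and is selected with ampicillin via the β-lactamase gene and its native promoter. No mammalian drug-selection marker is annotated, so cells that have integrated the cassette would presumably be identified by fluorescence.

The payload is a fusion of human histone H2B (HIST1H2BJ) to mOrange2, a constitutively fluorescent orange protein derived from Discosoma, which labels chromatin and so marks nuclei. In the sequenced plasmid this fusion sits downstream of the human cytomegalovirus immediate-early enhancer and promoter and a remnant multiple cloning site, and is terminated by an SV40 polyadenylation signal, with a short SV40 large T antigen fragment annotated just upstream of that signal. The catalogue purpose statement describes the cassette as driven by EF1alpha, whereas the plasmid name and the feature table both indicate CMV; no EF1alpha promoter is annotated.

The cassette is flanked on both sides by roughly two kilobases of sequence with essentially no annotation, which is consistent with CDKN2A homology arms, although the feature table does not identify them as such; the only hit there is a short fragment matched to C9orf85, which may be a spurious annotation. The record does not describe a nuclease or guide RNA to be used with this donor. The associated work concerns bi-allelic loss of CDKN2A in melanoma, which fits use of the plasmid to disrupt CDKN2A while marking edited cells.
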