Addgene plasmid #110735: pHDR-CDKN2A-Ex2-CMV-H2B-mOrange2
Purpose: Recombination template for replacing CDKN2A Exon2 with Ef1alpha-H2B-mOrange2
Depositing lab: Robert Judson-Torres. Depositing organization: University of California, San Francisco (UCSF). Publication: Bi-allelic Loss of CDKN2A Initiates Melanoma Invasion via BRN2 Activation. Zeng H, Jorapur A, Shain AH, Lang UE, Torres R, Zhang Y, McNeal AS, Botton T, Lin J, Donne M, Bastian IN, Yu R, North JP, Pincus L, Ruben BS, Joseph NM, Yeh I, Bastian BC, Judson RL. Cancer Cell. 2018 Jul 9;34(1):56-68.e9. doi: 10.1016/j.ccell.2018.05.014. PubMed 29990501.
Backbone
  Vector backbone: pHDR
  Vector type: Other
Growth in bacteria
  Bacterial resistance: Ampicillin, 100 μg/mL
  Growth temperature: 37°C
  Growth strain: DH5alpha
  Copy number: High Copy
Gene/Insert
  Gene/Insert name: H2B-mOrange2
  Species: H. sapiens (human)
  Cloning method: Gibson Cloning
Terms and licenses: Academic/Nonprofit Terms; Industry Terms: Not Available to Industry
How to cite: pHDR-CDKN2A-Ex2-CMV-H2B-mOrange2 was a gift from Robert Judson-Torres (Addgene plasmid # 110735 ; http://n2t.net/addgene:110735 ; RRID:Addgene_110735)
